Addgene plasmid #107382: plenti-px330-CRBN-T1-pGK-Pur
Purpose: Mammalian expression CRISPR/Cas9
Depositing lab: William Kaelin. Depositing organization: Dana-Farber Cancer Institute. Publication: The myeloma drug lenalidomide promotes the cereblon-dependent destruction of Ikaros proteins. Lu G, Middleton RE, Sun H, Naniong M, Ott CJ, Mitsiades CS, Wong KK, Bradner JE, Kaelin WG Jr. Science. 2014 Jan 17;343(6168):305-9. doi: 10.1126/science.1244917. Epub 2013 Nov 29. PubMed 24292623.
Backbone
  Vector backbone: plenti-px330-pGK-Pur
  Vector type: Mammalian Expression, Lentiviral ; CRISPR
Growth in bacteria
  Bacterial resistance: Ampicillin, 100 μg/mL
  Growth temperature: 30°C
  Growth strain: NEB Stable
  Copy number: Unknown
Gene/Insert
  Gene/Insert name: sgRNA targeting CRBN
  gRNA/shRNA sequence: TCCTGCTGATCTCCTTCGC
  Species: H. sapiens (human)
  Entrez Gene: CRBN (a.k.a. MRT2, MRT2A)
  Promoter: U6
  Cloning method: Gateway Cloning
Terms and licenses: Academic/Nonprofit Terms; Industry Terms: Not Available to Industry
How to cite: plenti-px330-CRBN-T1-pGK-Pur was a gift from William Kaelin (Addgene plasmid # 107382 ; http://n2t.net/addgene:107382 ; RRID:Addgene_107382)
