[The description below was written by a language model from this plasmid's Addgene catalogue record and pLannotate feature annotations shown in this document.]
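Description:
plenti-px330-CRBN-T1-pGK-Pur is a 12.5 kb all-in-one lentiviral CRISPR/Cas9 vector for mammalian cells that carries a single guide RNA against human CRBN (cereblon). It is built on the plenti-px330-pGK-Pur backbone, and the payload was introduced by Gateway cloning, so it sits between attB1 and attB2 recombination sites. In bacteria the plasmid replicates from a high-copy ColE1/pUC-type origin and is selected with ampicillin through the AmpR β-lactamase gene.

The payload has three expression units in the same orientation. A human U6 RNA polymerase III promoter drives the CRBN-targeting guide fused to the Streptococcus pyogenes gRNA scaffold; a second, partial scaffold fragment is annotated just downstream. A CMV enhancer/chicken β-actin promoter with a hybrid intron then expresses S. pyogenes Cas9, which the annotation splits into adjoining N- and C-terminal portions that together form a contiguous coding region ending in a nucleoplasmin nuclear localization signal. Finally, a mouse PGK promoter drives puromycin N-acetyltransferase, allowing selection of transduced cells.

These units lie within an HIV-1-derived transfer vector. A CMV enhancer/promoter fused to a truncated 5' LTR produces the genomic RNA, followed by the Ψ packaging signal, a gag fragment, the RRE for Rev-dependent export, and the cPPT/CTS. Downstream of the cassette are a WPRE, which enhances transcript expression, and a self-inactivating ΔU3 3' LTR containing a loxP site. The construct is suited to stable delivery of Cas9 and guide to disrupt CRBN. The associated publication concerns cereblon-dependent degradation of Ikaros proteins by lenalidomide, although the record gives the purpose only as mammalian CRISPR/Cas9 expression.
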