Features (pLannotate 1.2.2; 33 found; start..end, strand, type, name):
    112..129     +  protein_bind   attB1 (fragment): mutant version of attB; core recombination site for the Gateway® BP reaction BP Clonase™
    148..388     +  promoter       U6 promoter: RNA polymerase III promoter for human U6 snRNA
    417..492     +  misc_RNA       gRNA scaffold: guide RNA scaffold for the Streptococcus pyogenes CRISPR/Cas9 system
    499..542     +  misc_RNA       gRNA scaffold (fragment): guide RNA scaffold for the Streptococcus pyogenes CRISPR/Cas9 system
    587..872     +  enhancer       CMV enhancer: human cytomegalovirus immediate early enhancer; contains an 18-bp deletion relative to the standard CMV enhancer
    874..1151    +  promoter       chicken β-actin promoter: No description available
   1152..1380    +  intron         hybrid intron: hybrid between chicken β-actin (CBA) and minute virus of mice (MMV) introns (Gray et al., 2011)
   1522..3123    +  CDS            Cas9(N): N-terminal portion of Streptococcus pyogenes Cas9 (Zetsche et al., 2015)
   3124..5622    +  CDS            Cas9(C): C-terminal portion of Streptococcus pyogenes Cas9 (Zetsche et al., 2015)
   5623..5670    +  CDS            nucleoplasmin NLS: bipartite nuclear localization signal from nucleoplasmin
   5719..6218    +  promoter       PGK promoter: mouse phosphoglycerate kinase 1 promoter
   6239..6838    +  CDS            PuroR: puromycin N-acetyltransferase; pac from Streptomyces alboniger; confers resistance to puromycin
   6844..6867    -  protein_bind   attB2: mutant version of attB; recombination site for the Gateway® BP reaction BP Clonase™
   6980..7003    +  CDS            HA (fragment): HA (human influenza hemagglutinin) epitope tag
   7047..7070    +  misc_feature   MCS (fragment): pBluescript multiple cloning site
   7070..7658    +  misc_feature   WPRE: woodchuck hepatitis virus posttranscriptional regulatory element
   7659..7678    +  misc_feature   MCS (fragment): pBluescript multiple cloning site
   7680..7865    +  CDS            nef (fragment): NEF_HV1Z2 - Experimental evidence at protein level: Swiss-Prot protein existence level 1. Extracellular Nef protein targets CD4(+) T-lymphocytes for apoptosis by interacting with CXCR4 surface receptors. From Human immunodeficiency virus type 1 group M subtype D (isolate Z2/CDC-Z34) (HIV-1).
   7867..7913    +  LTR            3' LTR (ΔU3) (fragment): self-inactivating 3' long terminal repeat (LTR) from HIV-1
   7914..7947    -  protein_bind   loxP: Cre-mediated recombination occurs in the 8-bp core sequence (GCATACAT). Cre recombinase
   7961..8141    +  LTR            5' LTR (truncated): truncated 5' long terminal repeat (LTR) from HIV-1
   8203..8791    -  rep_origin     ori: high-copy-number ColE1/pMB1/pBR322/pUC origin of replication
   8962..9822    -  CDS            AmpR: β-lactamase; bla; confers resistance to ampicillin, carbenicillin, and related antibiotics
   9823..9927    -  promoter       AmpR promoter: bla
   9986..10038   -  misc_feature   bom (fragment): basis of mobility region from pBR322
  10193..10572   +  enhancer       CMV enhancer: human cytomegalovirus immediate early enhancer
  10573..10772   +  promoter       CMV promoter: human cytomegalovirus (CMV) immediate early promoter
  10790..10970   +  LTR            5' LTR (truncated): truncated 5' long terminal repeat (LTR) from HIV-1
  11017..11142   +  misc_feature   HIV-1 Ψ: packaging signal of human immunodeficiency virus type 1
  11126..11464   +  CDS            HIV-1 gag (fragment): gag protein from human immunodeficiency virus 1; gag
  11639..11872   +  misc_feature   RRE: The Rev response element (RRE) of HIV-1 allows for Rev-dependent mRNA export from the nucleus to the cytoplasm.
  12249..12349   +  CDS            Rev (fragment): human immunodeficiency virus 1 (HIV-1) Rev protein; rev; enhances nuclear export of unspliced and incompletely spliced viral mRNAs
  12399..10      +  misc_feature   cPPT/CTS (across the origin): central polypurine tract and central termination sequence of HIV-1
>Addgene plasmid #107382 | plenti-px330-CRBN-T1-pGK-Pur | addgene full sequence | sequence record 210930 | Addgene Assembled Sequence
TCAAAATTTTCGGGTTTATTACAGGGACAGCAGAGATCCAGTTTGGTTAGTACCGGGCCCGCTCTAGCCC
TAGATTTAGCTTGCCACAACCCACAAGGAGACGACCTTCCACAAGTTTGTACAAAAAAGTTGGCGGATCC
ACCATGTGAGGGCCTATTTCCCATGATTCCTTCATATTTGCATATACGATACAAGGCTGTTAGAGAGATA
ATTGGAATTAATTTGACTGTAAACACAAAGATATTAGTACAAAATACGTGACGTAGAAAGTAATAATTTC
TTGGGTAGTTTGCAGTTTTAAAATTATGTTTTAAAATGGACTATCATATGCTTACCGTAACTTGAAAGTA
TTTCGATTTCTTGGCTTTATATATCTTGTGGAAAGGACGAAACACCGTCCTGCTGATCTCCTTCGCGTTT
TAGAGCTAGAAATAGCAAGTTAAAATAAGGCTAGTCCGTTATCAACTTGAAAAAGTGGCACCGAGTCGGT
GCTTTTTTGTTTTAGAGCTAGAAATAGCAAGTTAAAATAAGGCTAGTCCGTTTTTAGCGCGTGCGCCAAT
TCTGCAGACAAGGCTCTAGAGGTACCCGTTACATAACTTACGGTAAATGGCCCGCCTGGCTGACCGCCCA
ACGACCCCCGCCCATTGACGTCAATAGTAACGCCAATAGGGACTTTCCATTGACGTCAATGGGTGGAGTA
TTTACGGTAAACTGCCCACTTGGCAGTACATCAAGTGTATCATATGCCAAGTACGCCCCCTATTGACGTC
AATGACGGTAAATGGCCCGCCTGGCATTGTGCCCAGTACATGACCTTATGGGACTTTCCTACTTGGCAGT
ACATCTACGTATTAGTCATCGCTATTACCATGGTCGAGGTGAGCCCCACGTTCTGCTTCACTCTCCCCAT
CTCCCCCCCCTCCCCACCCCCAATTTTGTATTTATTTATTTTTTAATTATTTTGTGCAGCGATGGGGGCG
GGGGGGGGGGGGGGGCGCGCGCCAGGCGGGGCGGGGCGGGGCGAGGGGCGGGGCGGGGCGAGGCGGAGAG
GTGCGGCGGCAGCCAATCAGAGCGGCGCGCTCCGAAAGTTTCCTTTTATGGCGAGGCGGCGGCGGCGGCG
GCCCTATAAAAAGCGAAGCGCGCGGCGGGCGGGAGTCGCTGCGACGCTGCCTTCGCCCCGTGCCCCGCTC
CGCCGCCGCCTCGCGCCGCCCGCCCCGGCTCTGACTGACCGCGTTACTCCCACAGGTGAGCGGGCGGGAC
GGCCCTTCTCCTCCGGGCTGTAATTAGCTGAGCAAGAGGTAAGGGTTTAAGGGATGGTTGGTTGGTGGGG
TATTAATGTTTAATTACCTGGAGCACCTGCCTGAAATCACTTTTTTTCAGGTTGGACCGGTGCCACCATG
GATGGACTATAAGGACCACGACGGAGACTACAAGGATCATGATATTGATTACAAAGACGATGACGATAAG
ATGGCCCCAAAGAAGAAGCGGAAGGTCGGTATCCACGGAGTCCCAGCAGCCGACAAGAAGTACAGCATCG
GCCTGGACATCGGCACCAACTCTGTGGGCTGGGCCGTGATCACCGACGAGTACAAGGTGCCCAGCAAGAA
ATTCAAGGTGCTGGGCAACACCGACCGGCACAGCATCAAGAAGAACCTGATCGGAGCCCTGCTGTTCGAC
AGCGGCGAAACAGCCGAGGCCACCCGGCTGAAGAGAACCGCCAGAAGAAGATACACCAGACGGAAGAACC
GGATCTGCTATCTGCAAGAGATCTTCAGCAACGAGATGGCCAAGGTGGACGACAGCTTCTTCCACAGACT
GGAAGAGTCCTTCCTGGTGGAAGAGGATAAGAAGCACGAGCGGCACCCCATCTTCGGCAACATCGTGGAC
GAGGTGGCCTACCACGAGAAGTACCCCACCATCTACCACCTGAGAAAGAAACTGGTGGACAGCACCGACA
AGGCCGACCTGCGGCTGATCTATCTGGCCCTGGCCCACATGATCAAGTTCCGGGGCCACTTCCTGATCGA
GGGCGACCTGAACCCCGACAACAGCGACGTGGACAAGCTGTTCATCCAGCTGGTGCAGACCTACAACCAG
CTGTTCGAGGAAAACCCCATCAACGCCAGCGGCGTGGACGCCAAGGCCATCCTGTCTGCCAGACTGAGCA
AGAGCAGACGGCTGGAAAATCTGATCGCCCAGCTGCCCGGCGAGAAGAAGAATGGCCTGTTCGGAAACCT
GATTGCCCTGAGCCTGGGCCTGACCCCCAACTTCAAGAGCAACTTCGACCTGGCCGAGGATGCCAAACTG
CAGCTGAGCAAGGACACCTACGACGACGACCTGGACAACCTGCTGGCCCAGATCGGCGACCAGTACGCCG
ACCTGTTTCTGGCCGCCAAGAACCTGTCCGACGCCATCCTGCTGAGCGACATCCTGAGAGTGAACACCGA
GATCACCAAGGCCCCCCTGAGCGCCTCTATGATCAAGAGATACGACGAGCACCACCAGGACCTGACCCTG
CTGAAAGCTCTCGTGCGGCAGCAGCTGCCTGAGAAGTACAAAGAGATTTTCTTCGACCAGAGCAAGAACG
GCTACGCCGGCTACATTGACGGCGGAGCCAGCCAGGAAGAGTTCTACAAGTTCATCAAGCCCATCCTGGA
AAAGATGGACGGCACCGAGGAACTGCTCGTGAAGCTGAACAGAGAGGACCTGCTGCGGAAGCAGCGGACC
TTCGACAACGGCAGCATCCCCCACCAGATCCACCTGGGAGAGCTGCACGCCATTCTGCGGCGGCAGGAAG
ATTTTTACCCATTCCTGAAGGACAACCGGGAAAAGATCGAGAAGATCCTGACCTTCCGCATCCCCTACTA
CGTGGGCCCTCTGGCCAGGGGAAACAGCAGATTCGCCTGGATGACCAGAAAGAGCGAGGAAACCATCACC
CCCTGGAACTTCGAGGAAGTGGTGGACAAGGGCGCTTCCGCCCAGAGCTTCATCGAGCGGATGACCAACT
TCGATAAGAACCTGCCCAACGAGAAGGTGCTGCCCAAGCACAGCCTGCTGTACGAGTACTTCACCGTGTA
TAACGAGCTGACCAAAGTGAAATACGTGACCGAGGGAATGAGAAAGCCCGCCTTCCTGAGCGGCGAGCAG
AAAAAGGCCATCGTGGACCTGCTGTTCAAGACCAACCGGAAAGTGACCGTGAAGCAGCTGAAAGAGGACT
ACTTCAAGAAAATCGAGTGCTTCGACTCCGTGGAAATCTCCGGCGTGGAAGATCGGTTCAACGCCTCCCT
GGGCACATACCACGATCTGCTGAAAATTATCAAGGACAAGGACTTCCTGGACAATGAGGAAAACGAGGAC
ATTCTGGAAGATATCGTGCTGACCCTGACACTGTTTGAGGACAGAGAGATGATCGAGGAACGGCTGAAAA
CCTATGCCCACCTGTTCGACGACAAAGTGATGAAGCAGCTGAAGCGGCGGAGATACACCGGCTGGGGCAG
GCTGAGCCGGAAGCTGATCAACGGCATCCGGGACAAGCAGTCCGGCAAGACAATCCTGGATTTCCTGAAG
TCCGACGGCTTCGCCAACAGAAACTTCATGCAGCTGATCCACGACGACAGCCTGACCTTTAAAGAGGACA
TCCAGAAAGCCCAGGTGTCCGGCCAGGGCGATAGCCTGCACGAGCACATTGCCAATCTGGCCGGCAGCCC
CGCCATTAAGAAGGGCATCCTGCAGACAGTGAAGGTGGTGGACGAGCTCGTGAAAGTGATGGGCCGGCAC
AAGCCCGAGAACATCGTGATCGAAATGGCCAGAGAGAACCAGACCACCCAGAAGGGACAGAAGAACAGCC
GCGAGAGAATGAAGCGGATCGAAGAGGGCATCAAAGAGCTGGGCAGCCAGATCCTGAAAGAACACCCCGT
GGAAAACACCCAGCTGCAGAACGAGAAGCTGTACCTGTACTACCTGCAGAATGGGCGGGATATGTACGTG
GACCAGGAACTGGACATCAACCGGCTGTCCGACTACGATGTGGACCATATCGTGCCTCAGAGCTTTCTGA
AGGACGACTCCATCGACAACAAGGTGCTGACCAGAAGCGACAAGAACCGGGGCAAGAGCGACAACGTGCC
CTCCGAAGAGGTCGTGAAGAAGATGAAGAACTACTGGCGGCAGCTGCTGAACGCCAAGCTGATTACCCAG
AGAAAGTTCGACAATCTGACCAAGGCCGAGAGAGGCGGCCTGAGCGAACTGGATAAGGCCGGCTTCATCA
AGAGACAGCTGGTGGAAACCCGGCAGATCACAAAGCACGTGGCACAGATCCTGGACTCCCGGATGAACAC
TAAGTACGACGAGAATGACAAGCTGATCCGGGAAGTGAAAGTGATCACCCTGAAGTCCAAGCTGGTGTCC
GATTTCCGGAAGGATTTCCAGTTTTACAAAGTGCGCGAGATCAACAACTACCACCACGCCCACGACGCCT
ACCTGAACGCCGTCGTGGGAACCGCCCTGATCAAAAAGTACCCTAAGCTGGAAAGCGAGTTCGTGTACGG
CGACTACAAGGTGTACGACGTGCGGAAGATGATCGCCAAGAGCGAGCAGGAAATCGGCAAGGCTACCGCC
AAGTACTTCTTCTACAGCAACATCATGAACTTTTTCAAGACCGAGATTACCCTGGCCAACGGCGAGATCC
GGAAGCGGCCTCTGATCGAGACAAACGGCGAAACCGGGGAGATCGTGTGGGATAAGGGCCGGGATTTTGC
CACCGTGCGGAAAGTGCTGAGCATGCCCCAAGTGAATATCGTGAAAAAGACCGAGGTGCAGACAGGCGGC
TTCAGCAAAGAGTCTATCCTGCCCAAGAGGAACAGCGATAAGCTGATCGCCAGAAAGAAGGACTGGGACC
CTAAGAAGTACGGCGGCTTCGACAGCCCCACCGTGGCCTATTCTGTGCTGGTGGTGGCCAAAGTGGAAAA
GGGCAAGTCCAAGAAACTGAAGAGTGTGAAAGAGCTGCTGGGGATCACCATCATGGAAAGAAGCAGCTTC
GAGAAGAATCCCATCGACTTTCTGGAAGCCAAGGGCTACAAAGAAGTGAAAAAGGACCTGATCATCAAGC
TGCCTAAGTACTCCCTGTTCGAGCTGGAAAACGGCCGGAAGAGAATGCTGGCCTCTGCCGGCGAACTGCA
GAAGGGAAACGAACTGGCCCTGCCCTCCAAATATGTGAACTTCCTGTACCTGGCCAGCCACTATGAGAAG
CTGAAGGGCTCCCCCGAGGATAATGAGCAGAAACAGCTGTTTGTGGAACAGCACAAGCACTACCTGGACG
AGATCATCGAGCAGATCAGCGAGTTCTCCAAGAGAGTGATCCTGGCCGACGCTAATCTGGACAAAGTGCT
GTCCGCCTACAACAAGCACCGGGATAAGCCCATCAGAGAGCAGGCCGAGAATATCATCCACCTGTTTACC
CTGACCAATCTGGGAGCCCCTGCCGCCTTCAAGTACTTTGACACCACCATCGACCGGAAGAGGTACACCA
GCACCAAAGAGGTGCTGGACGCCACCCTGATCCACCAGAGCATCACCGGCCTGTACGAGACACGGATCGA
CCTGTCTCAGCTGGGAGGCGACAAAAGGCCGGCGGCCACGAAAAAGGCCGGCCAGGCAAAAAAGAAAAAG
TAAGAATTCGTCCAGCCAAGCTTAGGATCTCGACCTCGAAATTCTACCGGGTAGGGGAGGCGCTTTTCCC
AAGGCAGTCTGGAGCATGCGCTTTAGCAGCCCCGCTGGGCACTTGGCGCTACACAAGTGGCCTCTGGCCT
CGCACACATTCCACATCCACCGGTAGGCGCCAACCGGCTCCGTTCTTTGGTGGCCCCTTCGCGCCACCTT
CTACTCCTCCCCTAGTCAGGAAGTTCCCCCCCGCCCCGCAGCTCGCGTCGTGCAGGACGTGACAAATGGA
AGTAGCACGTCTCACTAGTCTCGTGCAGATGGACAGCACCGCTGAGCAATGGAAGCGGGTAGGCCTTTGG
GGCAGCGGCCAATAGCAGCTTTGCTCCTTCGCTTTCTGGGCTCAGAGGCTGGGAAGGGGTGGGTCCGGGG
GCGGGCTCAGGGGCGGGCTCAGGGGCGGGGCGGGCGCCCGAAGGTCCTCCGGAGGCCCGGCATTCTGCAC
GCTTCAAAAGCGCACGTCTGCCGCGCTGTTCTCCTCTTCCTCATCTCCGGGCCTTTCGACCTGCAGCCCA
AGCTTACCATGACCGAGTACAAGCCCACGGTGCGCCTCGCCACCCGCGACGACGTCCCCAGGGCCGTACG
CACCCTCGCCGCCGCGTTCGCCGACTACCCCGCCACGCGCCACACCGTCGATCCGGACCGCCACATCGAG
CGGGTCACCGAGCTGCAAGAACTCTTCCTCACGCGCGTCGGGCTCGACATCGGCAAGGTGTGGGTCGCGG
ACGACGGCGCCGCGGTGGCGGTCTGGACCACGCCGGAGAGCGTCGAAGCGGGGGCGGTGTTCGCCGAGAT
CGGCCCGCGCATGGCCGAGTTGAGCGGTTCCCGGCTGGCCGCGCAGCAACAGATGGAAGGCCTCCTGGCG
CCGCACCGGCCCAAGGAGCCCGCGTGGTTCCTGGCCACCGTCGGCGTCTCGCCCGACCACCAGGGCAAGG
GTCTGGGCAGCGCCGTCGTGCTCCCCGGAGTGGAGGCGGCCGAGCGCGCCGGGGTGCCCGCCTTCCTGGA
GACCTCCGCGCCCCGCAACCTCCCCTTCTACGAGCGGCTCGGCTTCACCGTCACCGCCGACGTCGAGGTG
CCCGAAGGACCGCGCACCTGGTGCATGACCCGCAAGCCCGGTGCCTGAGGTACCCCAACTTTCTTGTACA
AAGTGGTGGGTGGAGGCGGTTCAGGTGGCGGAGGAAGCGGAGGCGGTGGAAGTTACCCCTACGACGTGCC
CGACTACGCCGGCTATCCGTATGATGTCCCGGACTATGCAGGATCCTATCCATACGACGTTCCAGATTAC
GCTTAGTTAATTAAACATGTTTAAGGGTTCCGGTTCCACTAGGTACAATTCGATATCAAGCTTATCGATA
ATCAACCTCTGGATTACAAAATTTGTGAAAGATTGACTGGTATTCTTAACTATGTTGCTCCTTTTACGCT
ATGTGGATACGCTGCTTTAATGCCTTTGTATCATGCTATTGCTTCCCGTATGGCTTTCATTTTCTCCTCC
TTGTATAAATCCTGGTTGCTGTCTCTTTATGAGGAGTTGTGGCCCGTTGTCAGGCAACGTGGCGTGGTGT
GCACTGTGTTTGCTGACGCAACCCCCACTGGTTGGGGCATTGCCACCACCTGTCAGCTCCTTTCCGGGAC
TTTCGCTTTCCCCCTCCCTATTGCCACGGCGGAACTCATCGCCGCCTGCCTTGCCCGCTGCTGGACAGGG
GCTCGGCTGTTGGGCACTGACAATTCCGTGGTGTTGTCGGGGAAATCATCGTCCTTTCCTTGGCTGCTCG
CCTGTGTTGCCACCTGGATTCTGCGCGGGACGTCCTTCTGCTACGTCCCTTCGGCCCTCAATCCAGCGGA
CCTTCCTTCCCGCGGCCTGCTGCCGGCTCTGCGGCCTCTTCCGCGTCTTCGCCTTCGCCCTCAGACGAGT
CGGATCTCCCTTTGGGCCGCCTCCCCGCATCGATACCGTCGACCTCGATCGAGACCTAGAAAAACATGGA
GCAATCACAAGTAGCAATACAGCAGCTACCAATGCTGATTGTGCCTGGCTAGAAGCACAAGAGGAGGAGG
AGGTGGGTTTTCCAGTCACACCTCAGGTACCTTTAAGACCAATGACTTACAAGGCAGCTGTAGATCTTAG
CCACTTTTTAAAAGAAAAGGGGGGACTGGAAGGGCTAATTCACTCCCAACGAAGACAAGATCTGCTTTTT
GCTATAACTTCGTATAATGTATGCTATACGAAGTTATTCCGGACTGTACTGGGTCTCTCTGGTTAGACCA
GATCTGAGCCTGGGAGCTCTCTGGCTAACTAGGGAACCCACTGCTTAAGCCTCAATAAAGCTTGCCTTGA
GTGCTTCAAGTAGTGTGTGCCCGTCTGTTGTGTGACTCTGGTAACTAGAGATCCCTCAGACCCTTTTAGT
CAGTGTGGAAAATCTCTAGCAGCATGTGAGCAAAAGGCCAGCAAAAGGCCAGGAACCGTAAAAAGGCCGC
GTTGCTGGCGTTTTTCCATAGGCTCCGCCCCCCTGACGAGCATCACAAAAATCGACGCTCAAGTCAGAGG
TGGCGAAACCCGACAGGACTATAAAGATACCAGGCGTTTCCCCCTGGAAGCTCCCTCGTGCGCTCTCCTG
TTCCGACCCTGCCGCTTACCGGATACCTGTCCGCCTTTCTCCCTTCGGGAAGCGTGGCGCTTTCTCATAG
CTCACGCTGTAGGTATCTCAGTTCGGTGTAGGTCGTTCGCTCCAAGCTGGGCTGTGTGCACGAACCCCCC
GTTCAGCCCGACCGCTGCGCCTTATCCGGTAACTATCGTCTTGAGTCCAACCCGGTAAGACACGACTTAT
CGCCACTGGCAGCAGCCACTGGTAACAGGATTAGCAGAGCGAGGTATGTAGGCGGTGCTACAGAGTTCTT
GAAGTGGTGGCCTAACTACGGCTACACTAGAAGAACAGTATTTGGTATCTGCGCTCTGCTGAAGCCAGTT
ACCTTCGGAAAAAGAGTTGGTAGCTCTTGATCCGGCAAACAAACCACCGCTGGTAGCGGTGGTTTTTTTG
TTTGCAAGCAGCAGATTACGCGCAGAAAAAAAGGATCTCAAGAAGATCCTTTGATCTTTTCTACGGGGTC
TGACGCTCAGTGGAACGAAAACTCACGTTAAGGGATTTTGGTCATGAGATTATCAAAAAGGATCTTCACC
TAGATCCTTTTAAATTAAAAATGAAGTTTTAAATCAATCTAAAGTATATATGAGTAAACTTGGTCTGACA
GTTACCAATGCTTAATCAGTGAGGCACCTATCTCAGCGATCTGTCTATTTCGTTCATCCATAGTTGCCTG
ACTCCCCGTCGTGTAGATAACTACGATACGGGAGGGCTTACCATCTGGCCCCAGTGCTGCAATGATACCG
CGAGACCCACGCTCACCGGCTCCAGATTTATCAGCAATAAACCAGCCAGCCGGAAGGGCCGAGCGCAGAA
GTGGTCCTGCAACTTTATCCGCCTCCATCCAGTCTATTAATTGTTGCCGGGAAGCTAGAGTAAGTAGTTC
GCCAGTTAATAGTTTGCGCAACGTTGTTGCCATTGCTACAGGCATCGTGGTGTCACGCTCGTCGTTTGGT
ATGGCTTCATTCAGCTCCGGTTCCCAACGATCAAGGCGAGTTACATGATCCCCCATGTTGTGCAAAAAAG
CGGTTAGCTCCTTCGGTCCTCCGATCGTTGTCAGAAGTAAGTTGGCCGCAGTGTTATCACTCATGGTTAT
GGCAGCACTGCATAATTCTCTTACTGTCATGCCATCCGTAAGATGCTTTTCTGTGACTGGTGAGTACTCA
ACCAAGTCATTCTGAGAATAGTGTATGCGGCGACCGAGTTGCTCTTGCCCGGCGTCAATACGGGATAATA
CCGCGCCACATAGCAGAACTTTAAAAGTGCTCATCATTGGAAAACGTTCTTCGGGGCGAAAACTCTCAAG
GATCTTACCGCTGTTGAGATCCAGTTCGATGTAACCCACTCGTGCACCCAACTGATCTTCAGCATCTTTT
ACTTTCACCAGCGTTTCTGGGTGAGCAAAAACAGGAAGGCAAAATGCCGCAAAAAAGGGAATAAGGGCGA
CACGGAAATGTTGAATACTCATACTCTTCCTTTTTCAATATTATTGAAGCATTTATCAGGGTTATTGTCT
CATGAGCGGATACATATTTGAATGTATTTAGAAAAATAAACAAATAGGGGTTCCGCGCACATTTCCCCGA
AAAGTGCCACCTGACGTCGACGGATCGGGAGATCTCCCGATCCCCTATGGTGCACTCTCAGTACAATCTG
CTCTGATGCCGCATAGTTAAGCCAGTATCTGCTCCCTGCTTGTGTGTTGGAGGTCGCTGAGTAGTGCGCG
AGCAAAATTTAAGCTACAACAAGGCAAGGCTTGACCGACAATTGCATGAAGAATCTGCTTAGGGTTAGGC
GTTTTGCGCTGCTTCGCGATGTACGGGCCAGATATACGCGTTGACATTGATTATTGACTAGTTATTAATA
GTAATCAATTACGGGGTCATTAGTTCATAGCCCATATATGGAGTTCCGCGTTACATAACTTACGGTAAAT
GGCCCGCCTGGCTGACCGCCCAACGACCCCCGCCCATTGACGTCAATAATGACGTATGTTCCCATAGTAA
CGCCAATAGGGACTTTCCATTGACGTCAATGGGTGGAGTATTTACGGTAAACTGCCCACTTGGCAGTACA
TCAAGTGTATCATATGCCAAGTACGCCCCCTATTGACGTCAATGACGGTAAATGGCCCGCCTGGCATTAT
GCCCAGTACATGACCTTATGGGACTTTCCTACTTGGCAGTACATCTACGTATTAGTCATCGCTATTACCA
TGGTGATGCGGTTTTGGCAGTACATCAATGGGCGTGGATAGCGGTTTGACTCACGGGGATTTCCAAGTCT
CCACCCCATTGACGTCAATGGGAGTTTGTTTTGGCACCAAAATCAACGGGACTTTCCAAAATGTCGTAAC
AACTCCGCCCCATTGACGCAAATGGGCGGTAGGCGTGTACGGTGGGAGGTCTATATAAGCAGCGCGTTTT
GCCTGTACTGGGTCTCTCTGGTTAGACCAGATCTGAGCCTGGGAGCTCTCTGGCTAACTAGGGAACCCAC
TGCTTAAGCCTCAATAAAGCTTGCCTTGAGTGCTTCAAGTAGTGTGTGCCCGTCTGTTGTGTGACTCTGG
TAACTAGAGATCCCTCAGACCCTTTTAGTCAGTGTGGAAAATCTCTAGCAGTGGCGCCCGAACAGGGACT
TGAAAGCGAAAGGGAAACCAGAGGAGCTCTCTCGACGCAGGACTCGGCTTGCTGAAGCGCGCACGGCAAG
AGGCGAGGGGCGGCGACTGGTGAGTACGCCAAAAATTTTGACTAGCGGAGGCTAGAAGGAGAGAGATGGG
TGCGAGAGCGTCAGTATTAAGCGGGGGAGAATTAGATCGCGATGGGAAAAAATTCGGTTAAGGCCAGGGG
GAAAGAAAAAATATAAATTAAAACATATAGTATGGGCAAGCAGGGAGCTAGAACGATTCGCAGTTAATCC
TGGCCTGTTAGAAACATCAGAAGGCTGTAGACAAATACTGGGACAGCTACAACCATCCCTTCAGACAGGA
TCAGAAGAACTTAGATCATTATATAATACAGTAGCAACCCTCTATTGTGTGCATCAAAGGATAGAGATAA
AAGACACCAAGGAAGCTTTAGACAAGATAGAGGAAGAGCAAAACAAAAGTAAGACCACCGCACAGCAAGC
GGCCGGCCGCTGATCTTCAGACCTGGAGGAGGAGATATGAGGGACAATTGGAGAAGTGAATTATATAAAT
ATAAAGTAGTAAAAATTGAACCATTAGGAGTAGCACCCACCAAGGCAAAGAGAAGAGTGGTGCAGAGAGA
AAAAAGAGCAGTGGGAATAGGAGCTTTGTTCCTTGGGTTCTTGGGAGCAGCAGGAAGCACTATGGGCGCA
GCGTCAATGACGCTGACGGTACAGGCCAGACAATTATTGTCTGGTATAGTGCAGCAGCAGAACAATTTGC
TGAGGGCTATTGAGGCGCAACAGCATCTGTTGCAACTCACAGTCTGGGGCATCAAGCAGCTCCAGGCAAG
AATCCTGGCTGTGGAAAGATACCTAAAGGATCAACAGCTCCTGGGGATTTGGGGTTGCTCTGGAAAACTC
ATTTGCACCACTGCTGTGCCTTGGAATGCTAGTTGGAGTAATAAATCTCTGGAACAGATTTGGAATCACA
CGACCTGGATGGAGTGGGACAGAGAAATTAACAATTACACAAGCTTAATACACTCCTTAATTGAAGAATC
GCAAAACCAGCAAGAAAAGAATGAACAAGAATTATTGGAATTAGATAAATGGGCAAGTTTGTGGAATTGG
TTTAACATAACAAATTGGCTGTGGTATATAAAATTATTCATAATGATAGTAGGAGGCTTGGTAGGTTTAA
GAATAGTTTTTGCTGTACTTTCTATAGTGAATAGAGTTAGGCAGGGATATTCACCATTATCGTTTCAGAC
CCACCTCCCAACCCCGAGGGGACCCGACAGGCCCGAAGGAATAGAAGAAGAAGGTGGAGAGAGAGACAGA
GACAGATCCATTCGATTAGTGAACGGATCGGCACTGCGTGCGCCAATTCTGCAGACAAATGGCAGTATTC
ATCCACAATTTTAAAAGAAAAGGGGGGATTGGGGGGTACAGTGCAGGGGAAAGAATAGTAGACATAATAG
CAACAGACATACAAACTAAAGAATTACAAAAACAAATTACAAAAAT
