>Addgene plasmid #107382 | plenti-px330-CRBN-T1-pGK-Pur | addgene partial sequence | sequence record 210929 | Addgene Partial NGS Result
GAGGTGCGGCGGCAGCCAATCAGAGCGGCGCGCTCCGAAAGTTTCCTTTTATGGCGAGGCGGCGGCGGCG
GCGGCCCTATAAAAAGCGAAGCGCGCGGCGGGCGGGAGTCGCTGCGCGCTGCCTTCGCCCCGTGCCCCGC
TCCGCCGCCGCCTCGCGCCGCCCGCCCCGGCTCTGACTGACCGCGTTACTCCCACAGGTGAGCGGGCGGG
ACGGCCCTTCTCCTCCGGGCTGTAATTAGCTGAGCAAGAGGTAAGGGTTTAAGGGATGGTTGGTTGGTGG
GGTATTAATGTTTAATTACCTGGAGCACCTGCCTGAAATCACTTTTTTTCAGGTTGGACCGGTGCCACCA
TGGACTATAAGGACCACGACGGAGACTACAAGGATCATGATATTGATTACAAAGACGATGACGATAAGAT
GGCCCCAAAGAAGAAGCGGAAGGTCGGTATCCACGGAGTCCCAGCAGCCGACAAGAAGTACAGCATCGGC
CTGGACATCGGCACCAACTCTGTGGGCTGGGCCGTGATCACCGACGAGTACAAGGTGCCCAGCAAGAAAT
TCAAGGTGCTGGGCAACACCGACCGGCACAGCATCAAGAAGAACCTGATCGGAGCCCTGCTGTTCGACAG
CGGCGAAACAGCCGAGGCCACCCGGCTGAAGAGAACCGCCAGAAGAAGATACACCAGACGGAAGAACCGG
ATCTGCTATCTGCAAGAGATCTTCAGCAACGAGATGGCCAAGGTGGACGACAGCTTCTTCCACAGACTGG
AAGAGTCCTTCCTGGTGGAAGAGGATAAGAAGCACGAGCGGCACCCCATCTTCGGCAACATCGTGGACGA
GGTGGCCTACCACGAGAAGTACCCCACCATCTACCACCTGAGAAAGAAACTGGTGGACAGCACCGACAAG
GCCGACCTGCGGCTGATCTATCTGGCCCTGGCCCACATGATCAAGTTCCGGGGCCACTTCCTGATCGAGG
GCGACCTGAACCCCGACAACAGCGACGTGGACAAGCTGTTCATCCAGCTGGTGCAGACCTACAACCAGCT
GTTCGAGGAAAACCCCATCAACGCCAGCGGCGTGGACGCCAAGGCCATCCTGTCTGCCAGACTGAGCAAG
AGCAGACGGCTGGAAAATCTGATCGCCCAGCTGCCCGGCGAGAAGAAGAATGGCCTGTTCGGAAACCTGA
TTGCCCTGAGCCTGGGCCTGACCCCCAACTTCAAGAGCAACTTCGACCTGGCCGAGGATGCCAAACTGCA
GCTGAGCAAGGACACCTACGACGACGACCTGGACAACCTGCTGGCCCAGATCGGCGACCAGTACGCCGAC
CTGTTTCTGGCCGCCAAGAACCTGTCCGACGCCATCCTGCTGAGCGACATCCTGAGAGTGAACACCGAGA
TCACCAAGGCCCCCCTGAGCGCCTCTATGATCAAGAGATACGACGAGCACCACCAGGACCTGACCCTGCT
GAAAGCTCTCGTGCGGCAGCAGCTGCCTGAGAAGTACAAAGAGATTTTCTTCGACCAGAGCAAGAACGGC
TACGCCGGCTACATTGACGGCGGAGCCAGCCAGGAAGAGTTCTACAAGTTCATCAAGCCCATCCTGGAAA
AGATGGACGGCACCGAGGAACTGCTCGTGAAGCTGAACAGAGAGGACCTGCTGCGGAAGCAGCGGACCTT
CGACAACGGCAGCATCCCCCACCAGATCCACCTGGGAGAGCTGCACGCCATTCTGCGGCGGCAGGAAGAT
TTTTACCCATTCCTGAAGGACAACCGGGAAAAGATCGAGAAGATCCTGACCTTCCGCATCCCCTACTACG
TGGGCCCTCTGGCCAGGGGAAACAGCAGATTCGCCTGGATGACCAGAAAGAGCGAGGAAACCATCACCCC
CTGGAACTTCGAGGAAGTGGTGGACAAGGGCGCTTCCGCCCAGAGCTTCATCGAGCGGATGACCAACTTC
GATAAGAACCTGCCCAACGAGAAGGTGCTGCCCAAGCACAGCCTGCTGTACGAGTACTTCACCGTGTATA
ACGAGCTGACCAAAGTGAAATACGTGACCGAGGGAATGAGAAAGCCCGCCTTCCTGAGCGGCGAGCAGAA
AAAGGCCATCGTGGACCTGCTGTTCAAGACCAACCGGAAAGTGACCGTGAAGCAGCTGAAAGAGGACTAC
TTCAAGAAAATCGAGTGCTTCGACTCCGTGGAAATCTCCGGCGTGGAAGATCGGTTCAACGCCTCCCTGG
GCACATACCACGATCTGCTGAAAATTATCAAGGACAAGGACTTCCTGGACAATGAGGAAAACGAGGACAT
TCTGGAAGATATCGTGCTGACCCTGACACTGTTTGAGGACAGAGAGATGATCGAGGAACGGCTGAAAACC
TATGCCCACCTGTTCGACGACAAAGTGATGAAGCAGCTGAAGCGGCGGAGATACACCGGCTGGGGCAGGC
TGAGCCGGAAGCTGATCAACGGCATCCGGGACAAGCAGTCCGGCAAGACAATCCTGGATTTCCTGAAGTC
CGACGGCTTCGCCAACAGAAACTTCATGCAGCTGATCCACGACGACAGCCTGACCTTTAAAGAGGACATC
CAGAAAGCCCAGGTGTCCGGCCAGGGCGATAGCCTGCACGAGCACATTGCCAATCTGGCCGGCAGCCCCG
CCATTAAGAAGGGCATCCTGCAGACAGTGAAGGTGGTGGACGAGCTCGTGAAAGTGATGGGCCGGCACAA
GCCCGAGAACATCGTGATCGAAATGGCCAGAGAGAACCAGACCACCCAGAAGGGACAGAAGAACAGCCGC
GAGAGAATGAAGCGGATCGAAGAGGGCATCAAAGAGCTGGGCAGCCAGATCCTGAAAGAACACCCCGTGG
AAAACACCCAGCTGCAGAACGAGAAGCTGTACCTGTACTACCTGCAGAATGGGCGGGATATGTACGTGGA
CCAGGAACTGGACATCAACCGGCTGTCCGACTACGATGTGGACCATATCGTGCCTCAGAGCTTTCTGAAG
GACGACTCCATCGACAACAAGGTGCTGACCAGAAGCGACAAGAACCGGGGCAAGAGCGACAACGTGCCCT
CCGAAGAGGTCGTGAAGAAGATGAAGAACTACTGGCGGCAGCTGCTGAACGCCAAGCTGATTACCCAGAG
AAAGTTCGACAATCTGACCAAGGCCGAGAGAGGCGGCCTGAGCGAACTGGATAAGGCCGGCTTCATCAAG
AGACAGCTGGTGGAAACCCGGCAGATCACAAAGCACGTGGCACAGATCCTGGACTCCCGGATGAACACTA
AGTACGACGAGAATGACAAGCTGATCCGGGAAGTGAAAGTGATCACCCTGAAGTCCAAGCTGGTGTCCGA
TTTCCGGAAGGATTTCCAGTTTTACAAAGTGCGCGAGATCAACAACTACCACCACGCCCACGACGCCTAC
CTGAACGCCGTCGTGGGAACCGCCCTGATCAAAAAGTACCCTAAGCTGGAAAGCGAGTTCGTGTACGGCG
ACTACAAGGTGTACGACGTGCGGAAGATGATCGCCAAGAGCGAGCAGGAAATCGGCAAGGCTACCGCCAA
GTACTTCTTCTACAGCAACATCATGAACTTTTTCAAGACCGAGATTACCCTGGCCAACGGCGAGATCCGG
AAGCGGCCTCTGATCGAGACAAACGGCGAAACCGGGGAGATCGTGTGGGATAAGGGCCGGGATTTTGCCA
CCGTGCGGAAAGTGCTGAGCATGCCCCAAGTGAATATCGTGAAAAAGACCGAGGTGCAGACAGGCGGCTT
CAGCAAAGAGTCTATCCTGCCCAAGAGGAACAGCGATAAGCTGATCGCCAGAAAGAAGGACTGGGACCCT
AAGAAGTACGGCGGCTTCGACAGCCCCACCGTGGCCTATTCTGTGCTGGTGGTGGCCAAAGTGGAAAAGG
GCAAGTCCAAGAAACTGAAGAGTGTGAAAGAGCTGCTGGGGATCACCATCATGGAAAGAAGCAGCTTCGA
GAAGAATCCCATCGACTTTCTGGAAGCCAAGGGCTACAAAGAAGTGAAAAAGGACCTGATCATCAAGCTG
CCTAAGTACTCCCTGTTCGAGCTGGAAAACGGCCGGAAGAGAATGCTGGCCTCTGCCGGCGAACTGCAGA
AGGGAAACGAACTGGCCCTGCCCTCCAAATATGTGAACTTCCTGTACCTGGCCAGCCACTATGAGAAGCT
GAAGGGCTCCCCCGAGGATAATGAGCAGAAACAGCTGTTTGTGGAACAGCACAAGCACTACCTGGACGAG
ATCATCGAGCAGATCAGCGAGTTCTCCAAGAGAGTGATCCTGGCCGACGCTAATCTGGACAAAGTGCTGT
CCGCCTACAACAAGCACCGGGATAAGCCCATCAGAGAGCAGGCCGAGAATATCATCCACCTGTTTACCCT
GACCAATCTGGGAGCCCCTGCCGCCTTCAAGTACTTTGACACCACCATCGACCGGAAGAGGTACACCAGC
ACCAAAGAGGTGCTGGACGCCACCCTGATCCACCAGAGCATCACCGGCCTGTACGAGACACGGATCGACC
TGTCTCAGCTGGGAGGCGACAAAAGGCCGGCGGCCACGAAAAAGGCCGGCCAGGCAAAAAAGAAAAAGTA
AGAATTCGTCCAGCCAAGCTTAGGATCTCGACCTCGAAATTCTACCGGGTAGGGGAGGCGCTTTTCCCAA
GGCAGTCTGGAGCATGCGCTTTAGCAGCCCCGCTGGGCACTTGGCGCTACACAAGTGGCCTCTGGCCTCG
CACACATTCCACATCCACCGGTAGGCGCCAACCGGCTCCGTTCTTTGGTGGCCCCTTCGCGCCACCTTCT
ACTCCTCCCCTAGTCAGGAAGTTCCCCCCCGCCCCGCAGCTCGCGTCGTGCAGGACGTGACAAATGGAAG
TAGCACGTCTCACTAGTCTCGTGCAGATGGACAGCACCGCTGAGCAATGGAAGCGGGTAGGCCTTTGGGG
CAGCGGCCAATAGCAGCTTTGCTCCTTCGCTTTCTGGGCTCAGAGGCTGGGAAGGGGTGGGTCCGGGGGC
GGGCTCAGGGGCGGGCTCAGGGGCGGGGCGGGCGCCCGAAGGTCCTCCGGAGGCCCGGCATTCTGCACGC
TTCAAAAGCGCACGTCTGCCGCGCTGTTCTCCTCTTCCTCATCTCCGGGCCTTTCGACCTGCAGCCCAAG
CTTACCATGACCGAGTACAAGCCCACGGTGCGCCTCGCCACCCGCGACGACGTCCCCAGGGCCGTACGCA
CCCTCGCCGCCGCGTTCGCCGACTACCCCGCCACGCGCCACACCGTCGATCCGGACCGCCACATCGAGCG
GGTCACCGAGCTGCAAGAACTCTTCCTCACGCGCGTCGGGCTCGACATCGGCAAGGTGTGGGTCGCGGAC
GACGGCGCCGCGGTGGCGGTCTGGACCACGCCGGAGAGCGTCGAAGCGGGGGCGGTGTTCGCCGAGATCG
GCCCGCGCATGGCCGAGTTGAGCGGTTCCCGGCTGGCCGCGCAGCAACAGATGGAAGGCCTCCTGGCGCC
GCACCGGCCCAAGGAGCCCGCGTGGTTCCTGGCCACCGTCGGCGTCTCGCCCGACCACCAGGGCAAGGGT
CTGGGCAGCGCCGTCGTGCTCCCCGGAGTGGAGGCGGCCGAGCGCGCCGGGGTGCCCGCCTTCCTGGAGA
CCTCCGCGCCCCGCAACCTCCCCTTCTACGAGCGGCTCGGCTTCACCGTCACCGCCGACGTCGAGGTGCC
CGAAGGACCGCGCACCTGGTGCATGACCCGCAAGCCCGGTGCCTGAGGTACCCCAACTTTCTTGTACAAA
GTGGTGGGTGGAGGCGGTTCAGGTGGCGGAGGAAGCGGAGGCGGTGGAAGTTACCCCTACGACGTGCCCG
ACTACGCCGGCTATCCGTATGATGTCCCGGACTATGCAGGATCCTATCCATACGACGTTCCAGATTACGC
TTAGTTAATTAAACATGTTTAAGGGTTCCGGTTCCACTAGGTACAATTCGATATCAAGCTTATCGATAAT
CAACCTCTGGATTACAAAATTTGTGAAAGATTGACTGGTATTCTTAACTATGTTGCTCCTTTTACGCTAT
GTGGATACGCTGCTTTAATGCCTTTGTATCATGCTATTGCTTCCCGTATGGCTTTCATTTTCTCCTCCTT
GTATAAATCCTGGTTGCTGTCTCTTTATGAGGAGTTGTGGCCCGTTGTCAGGCAACGTGGCGTGGTGTGC
ACTGTGTTTGCTGACGCAACCCCCACTGGTTGGGGCATTGCCACCACCTGTCAGCTCCTTTCCGGGACTT
TCGCTTTCCCCCTCCCTATTGCCACGGCGGAACTCATCGCCGCCTGCCTTGCCCGCTGCTGGACAGGGGC
TCGGCTGTTGGGCACTGACAATTCCGTGGTGTTGTCGGGGAAATCATCGTCCTTTCCTTGGCTGCTCGCC
TGTGTTGCCACCTGGATTCTGCGCGGGACGTCCTTCTGCTACGTCCCTTCGGCCCTCAATCCAGCGGACC
TTCCTTCCCGCGGCCTGCTGCCGGCTCTGCGGCCTCTTCCGCGTCTTCGCCTTCGCCCTCAGACGAGTCG
GATCTCCCTTTGGGCCGCCTCCCCGCATCGATACCGTCGACCTCGATCGAGACCTAGAAAAACATGGAGC
AATCACAAGTAGCAATACAGCAGCTACCAATGCTGATTGTGCCTGGCTAGAAGCACAAGAGGAGGAGGAG
GTGGGTTTTCCAGTCACACCTCAGGTACCTTTAAGACCAATGACTTACAAGGCAGCTGTAGATCTTAGCC
ACTTTTTAAAAGAAAAGGGGGGACTGGAAGGGCTAATTCACTCCCAACGAAGACAAGATCTGCTTTTTGC
TATAACTTCGTATAATGTATGCTATACGAAGTTATTCCGGACTGTACTGGGTCTCTCTGGTTAGACCAGA
TCTGAGCCTGGGAGCTCTCTGGCTAACTAGGGAACCCACTGCTTAAGCCTCAATAAAGCTTGCCTTGAGT
GCTTCAAGTAGTGTGTGCCCGTCTGTTGTGTGACTCTGGTAACTAGAGATCCCTCAGACCCTTTTAGTCA
GTGTGGAAAATCTCTAGCAGCATGTGAGCAAAAGGCCAGCAAAAGGCCAGGAACCGTAAAAAGGCCGCGT
TGCTGGCGTTTTTCCATAGGCTCCGCCCCCCTGACGAGCATCACAAAAATCGACGCTCAAGTCAGAGGTG
GCGAAACCCGACAGGACTATAAAGATACCAGGCGTTTCCCCCTGGAAGCTCCCTCGTGCGCTCTCCTGTT
CCGACCCTGCCGCTTACCGGATACCTGTCCGCCTTTCTCCCTTCGGGAAGCGTGGCGCTTTCTCATAGCT
CACGCTGTAGGTATCTCAGTTCGGTGTAGGTCGTTCGCTCCAAGCTGGGCTGTGTGCACGAACCCCCCGT
TCAGCCCGACCGCTGCGCCTTATCCGGTAACTATCGTCTTGAGTCCAACCCGGTAAGACACGACTTATCG
CCACTGGCAGCAGCCACTGGTAACAGGATTAGCAGAGCGAGGTATGTAGGCGGTGCTACAGAGTTCTTGA
AGTGGTGGCCTAACTACGGCTACACTAGAAGAACAGTATTTGGTATCTGCGCTCTGCTGAAGCCAGTTAC
CTTCGGAAAAAGAGTTGGTAGCTCTTGATCCGGCAAACAAACCACCGCTGGTAGCGGTGGTTTTTTTGTT
TGCAAGCAGCAGATTACGCGCAGAAAAAAAGGATCTCAAGAAGATCCTTTGATCTTTTCTACGGGGTCTG
ACGCTCAGTGGAACGAAAACTCACGTTAAGGGATTTTGGTCATGAGATTATCAAAAAGGATCTTCACCTA
GATCCTTTTAAATTAAAAATGAAGTTTTAAATCAATCTAAAGTATATATGAGTAAACTTGGTCTGACAGT
TACCAATGCTTAATCAGTGAGGCACCTATCTCAGCGATCTGTCTATTTCGTTCATCCATAGTTGCCTGAC
TCCCCGTCGTGTAGATAACTACGATACGGGAGGGCTTACCATCTGGCCCCAGTGCTGCAATGATACCGCG
AGACCCACGCTCACCGGCTCCAGATTTATCAGCAATAAACCAGCCAGCCGGAAGGGCCGAGCGCAGAAGT
GGTCCTGCAACTTTATCCGCCTCCATCCAGTCTATTAATTGTTGCCGGGAAGCTAGAGTAAGTAGTTCGC
CAGTTAATAGTTTGCGCAACGTTGTTGCCATTGCTACAGGCATCGTGGTGTCACGCTCGTCGTTTGGTAT
GGCTTCATTCAGCTCCGGTTCCCAACGATCAAGGCGAGTTACATGATCCCCCATGTTGTGCAAAAAAGCG
GTTAGCTCCTTCGGTCCTCCGATCGTTGTCAGAAGTAAGTTGGCCGCAGTGTTATCACTCATGGTTATGG
CAGCACTGCATAATTCTCTTACTGTCATGCCATCCGTAAGATGCTTTTCTGTGACTGGTGAGTACTCAAC
CAAGTCATTCTGAGAATAGTGTATGCGGCGACCGAGTTGCTCTTGCCCGGCGTCAATACGGGATAATACC
GCGCCACATAGCAGAACTTTAAAAGTGCTCATCATTGGAAAACGTTCTTCGGGGCGAAAACTCTCAAGGA
TCTTACCGCTGTTGAGATCCAGTTCGATGTAACCCACTCGTGCACCCAACTGATCTTCAGCATCTTTTAC
TTTCACCAGCGTTTCTGGGTGAGCAAAAACAGGAAGGCAAAATGCCGCAAAAAAGGGAATAAGGGCGACA
CGGAAATGTTGAATACTCATACTCTTCCTTTTTCAATATTATTGAAGCATTTATCAGGGTTATTGTCTCA
TGAGCGGATACATATTTGAATGTATTTAGAAAAATAAACAAATAGGGGTTCCGCGCACATTTCCCCGAAA
AGTGCCACCTGACGTCGACGGATCGGGAGATCTCCCGATCCCCTATGGTGCACTCTCAGTACAATCTGCT
CTGATGCCGCATAGTTAAGCCAGTATCTGCTCCCTGCTTGTGTGTTGGAGGTCGCTGAGTAGTGCGCGAG
CAAAATTTAAGCTACAACAAGGCAAGGCTTGACCGACAATTGCATGAAGAATCTGCTTAGGGTTAGGCGT
TTTGCGCTGCTTCGCGATGTACGGGCCAGATATACGCGTTGACATTGATTATTGACTAGTTATTAATAGT
AATCAATTACGGGGTCATTAGTTCATAGCCCATATATGGAGTTCCGCGTTACATAACTTACGGTAAATGG
CCCGCCTGGCTGACCGCCCAACGACCCCCGCCCATTGACGTCAATAATGACGTATGTTCCCATAGTAACG
CCAATAGGGACTTTCCATTGACGTCAATGGGTGGAGTATTTACGGTAAACTGCCCACTTGGCAGTACATC
AAGTGTATCATATGCCAAGTACGCCCCCTATTGACGTCAATGACGGTAAATGGCCCGCCTGGCATTATGC
CCAGTACATGACCTTATGGGACTTTCCTACTTGGCAGTACATCTACGTATTAGTCATCGCTATTACCATG
GTGATGCGGTTTTGGCAGTACATCAATGGGCGTGGATAGCGGTTTGACTCACGGGGATTTCCAAGTCTCC
ACCCCATTGACGTCAATGGGAGTTTGTTTTGGCACCAAAATCAACGGGACTTTCCAAAATGTCGTAACAA
CTCCGCCCCATTGACGCAAATGGGCGGTAGGCGTGTACGGTGGGAGGTCTATATAAGCAGCGCGTTTTGC
CTGTACTGGGTCTCTCTGGTTAGACCAGATCTGAGCCTGGGAGCTCTCTGGCTAACTAGGGAACCCACTG
CTTAAGCCTCAATAAAGCTTGCCTTGAGTGCTTCAAGTAGTGTGTGCCCGTCTGTTGTGTGACTCTGGTA
ACTAGAGATCCCTCAGACCCTTTTAGTCAGTGTGGAAAATCTCTAGCAGTGGCGCCCGAACAGGGACTTG
AAAGCGAAAGGGAAACCAGAGGAGCTCTCTCGACGCAGGACTCGGCTTGCTGAAGCGCGCACGGCAAGAG
GCGAGGGGCGGCGACTGGTGAGTACGCCAAAAATTTTGACTAGCGGAGGCTAGAAGGAGAGAGATGGGTG
CGAGAGCGTCAGTATTAAGCGGGGGAGAATTAGATCGCGATGGGAAAAAATTCGGTTAAGGCCAGGGGGA
AAGAAAAAATATAAATTAAAACATATAGTATGGGCAAGCAGGGAGCTAGAACGATTCGCAGTTAATCCTG
GCCTGTTAGAAACATCAGAAGGCTGTAGACAAATACTGGGACAGCTACAACCATCCCTTCAGACAGGATC
AGAAGAACTTAGATCATTATATAATACAGTAGCAACCCTCTATTGTGTGCATCAAAGGATAGAGATAAAA
GACACCAAGGAAGCTTTAGACAAGATAGAGGAAGAGCAAAACAAAAGTAAGACCACCGCACAGCAAGCGG
CCGGCCGCTGATCTTCAGACCTGGAGGAGGAGATATGAGGGACAATTGGAGAAGTGAATTATATAAATAT
AAAGTAGTAAAAATTGAACCATTAGGAGTAGCACCCACCAAGGCAAAGAGAAGAGTGGTGCAGAGAGAAA
AAAGAGCAGTGGGAATAGGAGCTTTGTTCCTTGGGTTCTTGGGAGCAGCAGGAAGCACTATGGGCGCAGC
GTCAATGACGCTGACGGTACAGGCCAGACAATTATTGTCTGGTATAGTGCAGCAGCAGAACAATTTGCTG
AGGGCTATTGAGGCGCAACAGCATCTGTTGCAACTCACAGTCTGGGGCATCAAGCAGCTCCAGGCAAGAA
TCCTGGCTGTGGAAAGATACCTAAAGGATCAACAGCTCCTGGGGATTTGGGGTTGCTCTGGAAAACTCAT
TTGCACCACTGCTGTGCCTTGGAATGCTAGTTGGAGTAATAAATCTCTGGAACAGATTTGGAATCACACG
ACCTGGATGGAGTGGGACAGAGAAATTAACAATTACACAAGCTTAATACACTCCTTAATTGAAGAATCGC
AAAACCAGCAAGAAAAGAATGAACAAGAATTATTGGAATTAGATAAATGGGCAAGTTTGTGGAATTGGTT
TAACATAACAAATTGGCTGTGGTATATAAAATTATTCATAATGATAGTAGGAGGCTTGGTAGGTTTAAGA
ATAGTTTTTGCTGTACTTTCTATAGTGAATAGAGTTAGGCAGGGATATTCACCATTATCGTTTCAGACCC
ACCTCCCAACCCCGAGGGGACCCGACAGGCCCGAAGGAATAGAAGAAGAAGGTGGAGAGAGAGACAGAGA
CAGATCCATTCGATTAGTGAACGGATCGGCACTGCGTGCGCCAATTCTGCAGACAAATGGCAGTATTCAT
CCACAATTTTAAAAGAAAAGGGGGGATTGGGGGGTACAGTGCAGGGGAAAGAATAGTAGACATAATAGCA
ACAGACATACAAACTAAAGAATTACAAAAACAAATTACAAAAATTCAAAATTTTCGGGTTTATTACAGGG
ACAGCAGAGATCCAGTTTGGTTAGTACCGGGCCCGCTCTAGCCCTAGATTTAGCTTGCCACAACCCACAA
GGAGACGACCTTCCACAAGTTTGTACAAAAAAGTTGGCGGATCCACCATGTGAGGGCCTATTTCCCATGA
TTCCTTCATATTTGCATATACGATACAAGGCTGTTAGAGAGATAATTGGAATTAATTTGACTGTAAACAC
AAAGATATTAGTACAAAATACGTGACGTAGAAAGTAATAATTTCTTGGGTAGTTTGCAGTTTTAAAATTA
TGTTTTAAAATGGACTATCATATGCTTACCGTAACTTGAAAGTATTTCGATTTCTTGGCTTTATATATCT
TGTGGAAAGGACGAAACACCGTCCTGCTGATCTCCTTCGCGTTTTAGAGCTAGAAATAGCAAGTTAAAAT
AAGGCTAGTCCGTTATCAACTTGAAAAAGTGGCACCGAGTCGGTGCTTTTTTGTTTTAGAGCTAGAAATA
GCAAGTTAAAATAAGGCTAGTCCGTTTTTAGCGCGTGCGCCAATTCTGCAGACAAATGGCTCTAGAGGTA
CCCGTTACATAACTTACGGTAAATGGCCCGCCTGGCTGACCGCCCAACGACCCCCGCCCATTGACGTCAA
TAGTAACGCCAATAGGGACTTTCCATTGACGTCAATGGGTGGAGTATTTACGGTAAACTGCCCACTTGGC
AGTACATCAAGTGTATCATATGCCAAGTACGCCCCCTATTGACGTCAATGACGGTAAATGGCCCGCCTGG
CATTGTGCCCAGTACATGACCTTATGGGACTTTCCTACTTGGCAGTACATCTACGTATTAGTCATCGCTA
TTACCATGGTCGAGGTGAGCCCCACGTTCTGCTTCACTCTCCCCATC
